Addgene plasmid #198671: pEM.H04L
Purpose: An Easy Modular Integrative fuSion-ready Expression toolkit (Easy-MISE toolkit) for fast engineering of heterologous productions in Saccharomyces cerevisiae
Depositing lab: Paola Branduardi. Depositing organization: Universita degli Studi di Milano-Bicocca. Publication: Easy Modular Integrative fuSion-ready Expression (Easy-MISE) Toolkit for Fast Engineering of Heterologous Productions in Saccharomyces cerevisiae. Maestroni L, Butti P, Milanesi R, Pagliari S, Campone L, Serra I, Branduardi P. ACS Synth Biol. 2023 Apr 14. doi: 10.1021/acssynbio.3c00015. PubMed 37058502.
Backbone
  Vector backbone: pGA-blue
  Backbone manufacturer: IndBioTech Lab
  Vector type: Yeast Expression, Synthetic Biology
Growth in bacteria
  Bacterial resistance: Kanamycin, 50 μg/mL
  Growth temperature: 37°C
  Growth strain: DH5alpha
  Copy number: High Copy
Gene/Insert
  Gene/Insert name: X4_UP
  Species: S. cerevisiae (budding yeast)
  Cloning method: Unknown
Terms and licenses: Academic/Nonprofit Terms; Industry Terms: Not Available to Industry
Depositor comments: Cloning Method: Goldon Gate Assembly
How to cite: pEM.H04L was a gift from Paola Branduardi (Addgene plasmid # 198671 ; http://n2t.net/addgene:198671 ; RRID:Addgene_198671)
