[The description below was written by a language model from this plasmid's Addgene catalogue record and pLannotate feature annotations shown in this document.]
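Description:
pEM.H04L is a small (about 2.4 kb) part-storage plasmid from the Easy-MISE (Easy Modular Integrative fuSion-ready Expression) toolkit, a synthetic-biology system for rapid engineering of heterologous production pathways in Saccharomyces cerevisiae. It is built on the pGA-blue backbone and is maintained in E. coli, where a high-copy ColE1/pUC-type origin drives replication and an aminoglycoside phosphotransferase gene (KanR, aph(3')-Ia) provides kanamycin selection. No yeast origin of replication, yeast selectable marker, promoter or terminator is annotated, which fits a plasmid that serves as a donor of a single module rather than as a self-contained yeast expression vector.

The recorded insert is X4_UP, a S. cerevisiae genomic sequence. The name and the integrative nature of the toolkit suggest that it is an upstream homology arm for a chromosomal integration locus designated X4, intended to be paired with a matching downstream arm so that an assembled expression cassette can be targeted to the genome by homologous recombination, although the record does not spell this out. The only annotated feature outside the bacterial backbone is a short reverse-strand fragment matching the yeast GSH1 coding sequence. This most likely reflects genomic sequence carried within the insert, not an intended expressed gene. The depositor notes that the plasmid was made by Golden Gate assembly, which is consistent with modular, type IIS-based combination of toolkit parts, but the specific restriction sites and overhangs are not given in the record.
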