Features (pLannotate 1.2.2; 3 found; start..end, strand, type, name):
    150..965     +  CDS            KanR: aminoglycoside phosphotransferase; aph(3')-Ia; confers resistance to kanamycin in bacteria or G418 (Geneticin®) in eukaryotes
   1050..1638    +  rep_origin     ori: high-copy-number ColE1/pMB1/pBR322/pUC origin of replication
   1842..1955    -  CDS            GSH1 (fragment): GSH1_YEAST - Experimental evidence at protein level: Swiss-Prot protein existence level 1. From Saccharomyces cerevisiae (strain ATCC 204508 / S288c) (Baker's yeast).
>Addgene plasmid #198671 | pEM.H04L | addgene full sequence | sequence record 393299 | Addgene NGS Result
GACCCTGTCAGACCAAGTTTACTCATATATACTTTAGATTGATTTAAAACTTCATTTTTAATTTAAAAGG
ATCTAGGTGAAGATCCTTTTTGATAATCTCATGAACAATAAAACTGTCTGCTTACATAAACAGTAATACA
AGGGGTGTTATGAGCCATATTCAACGGGAAACGTCTTGCTCTAGGCCGCGATTAAATTCCAACATGGATG
CTGATTTATATGGGTATAAATGGGCTCGCGATAATGTCGGGCAATCAGGTGCGACAATCTATCGATTGTA
TGGGAAGCCCGATGCGCCAGAGTTGTTTCTGAAACATGGCAAAGGTAGCGTTGCCAATGATGTTACAGAT
GAGATGGTCAGACTAAACTGGCTGACGGAATTTATGCCTCTTCCGACCATCAAGCATTTTATCCGTACTC
CTGATGATGCATGGTTACTCACCACTGCGATCCCCGGGAAAACAGCATTCCAGGTATTAGAAGAATATCC
TGATTCAGGTGAAAATATTGTTGATGCGCTGGCAGTGTTCCTGCGCCGGTTGCATTCGATTCCTGTTTGT
AATTGTCCTTTTAACAGCGATCGCGTATTTCGACTCGCTCAGGCGCAATCACGAATGAATAACGGTTTGG
TTGATGCGAGTGATTTTGATGACGAGCGTAATGGCTGGCCTGTTGAACAAGTCTGGAAAGAAATGCATAA
ACTTTTGCCATTCTCACCGGATTCAGTCGTCACTCATGGTGATTTCTCACTTGATAACCTTATTTTTGAC
GAGGGGAAATTAATAGGTTGTATTGATGTTGGACGAGTCGGAATCGCAGACCGATACCAGGATCTTGCCA
TCCTATGGAACTGCCTCGGTGAGTTTTCTCCTTCATTACAGAAACGGCTTTTTCAAAAATATGGTATTGA
TAATCCTGATATGAATAAATTGCAGTTTCATTTGATGCTCGATGAGTTTTTCTAAGAATTAATTCATGAC
CAAAATCCCTTAACGTGAGTTTTCGTTCCACTGAGCGTCAGACCCCGTAGAAAAGATCAAAGGATCTTCT
TGAGATCCTTTTTTTCTGCGCGTAATCTGCTGCTTGCAAACAAAAAAACCACCGCTACCAGCGGTGGTTT
GTTTGCCGGATCAAGAGCTACCAACTCTTTTTCCGAAGGTAACTGGCTTCAGCAGAGCGCAGATACCAAA
TACTGTTCTTCTAGTGTAGCCGTAGTTAGGCCACCACTTCAAGAACTCTGTAGCACCGCCTACATACCTC
GCTCTGCTAATCCTGTTACCAGTGGCTGCTGCCAGTGGCGATAAGTCGTGTCTTACCGGGTTGGACTCAA
GACGATAGTTACCGGATAAGGCGCAGCGGTCGGGCTGAACGGGGGGTTCGTGCACACAGCCCAGCTTGGA
GCGAACGACCTACACCGAACTGAGATACCTACAGCGTGAGCTATGAGAAAGCGCCACGCTTCCCGAAGGG
AGAAAGGCGGACAGGTATCCGGTAAGCGGCAGGGTCGGAACAGGAGAGCGCACGAGGGAGCTTCCAGGGG
GAAACGCCTGGTATCTTTATAGTCCTGTCGGGTTTCGCCACCTCTGACTTGAGCGTCGATTTTTGTGATG
CTCGTCAGGGGGGCGGAGCCTATGGAAAAACGCCAGCAACGCGGCCTTTTTACGGTTCCTGGCCTTTTGC
TGGCCTTTTGCTCACATGTTCTTTCCTGCGTTATCCCCTGATTCTGTGGATAACCGTATTACCGCCTTTG
AGTGAGCTGATACCGCTCGCCGCAGCCGAACGACCGAGCGCAGCGAGTCAGTGAGCGAGGAAGCGGAAGA
GCGCCCAATACGCAAACCGCCTCTCCCCGCGCGTTGGCCGATTCTGGTCTCCTGCCTACCTTCATCCCTT
ATGTGTTCATTGTACGTCCTAGACTCAAACCACTGCAAAGGCGTGCCCAAAGCTAAGAGTCCCATTTTAT
TCTTCTATATGTATATTTTCGATACTCTAAACCACCCTACAATGTAGCCCTATACTAAATCTGCTCAATT
TTCAGCTTCTACAAGTGACTCGACACCACGTGGAAAGATCCAACTACTCCAGCACAACGATTCAATATAA
TCGATTGCTCCACTCATAAGAGGCAAGAACAAGCTTCAACTTTTGGTAAGCCGCCGTTTATAAACAGGGA
AGATGTCCTTTGTCAAGGGAGGCACAGAGCATGGCCAATTTGGCAAATTGCAGGTTTTTCTGAGTGAAAA
ATGAAAAAGCATTGTAGTAGAGTCGGCTCACTGAAAAACCGGGGAGGACGAAAAGGTTTCCAGCCACAGT
TGTAGTCACGTGCGCGCCATGCTGACTAATGGCAGCCGTCGTTGGGCAGAAGAGAATTAGTATGGTACAG
GATACGCTAATTGCGCTCCAACTACCAAGGTTGTTGAGGGAACACTACTAAGA
